LOCUS       Exported 6820 bp ds-DNA circular SYN 13-MAY-2021
DEFINITION  Expresses GFP-LC3-RFP-LC3-Delta-G in zebrafish to measure autophagic
            flux.
ACCESSION   .
VERSION     .
KEYWORDS    pT2AL200R150G-EGFP-LC3B-RFP-LC3B-Delta-G
SOURCE      synthetic DNA construct
  ORGANISM  synthetic DNA construct
REFERENCE   1 (bases 1 to 6820)
  AUTHORS   Kaizuka T, Morishita H, Hama Y, Tsukamoto S, Matsui T, Toyota Y,
            Kodama A, Ishihara T, Mizushima T, Mizushima N
  TITLE     An Autophagic Flux Probe that Releases an Internal Control.
  JOURNAL   Mol Cell. 2016 Nov 17;64(4):835-849. doi:
            10.1016/j.molcel.2016.09.037. Epub 2016 Nov 3.
  PUBMED    27818143
REFERENCE   2 (bases 1 to 6820)
  AUTHORS   .
  TITLE     Direct Submission
  JOURNAL   Exported May 13, 2021 from SnapGene Server 1.1.58
            http://www.snapgene.com
FEATURES             Location/Qualifiers
     source          1..6820
                     /organism="synthetic DNA construct"
                     /mol_type="other DNA"
     primer_bind     19..39
                     /label=T3
                     /note="T3 promoter, forward primer"
     promoter        21..39
                     /label=T3 promoter
                     /note="promoter for bacteriophage T3 RNA polymerase"
     primer_bind     76..92
                     /label=SK primer
                     /note="common sequencing primer, one of multiple similar
                     variants"
     primer_bind     76..92
                     /label=pBluescriptSK
                     /note="For pBluescript vector"
     intron          856..1428
                     /label=-beta-globin intron
                     /note="intron from rabbit beta-globin gene"
     CDS             1498..2214
                     /codon_start=1
                     /product="enhanced GFP"
                     /label=EGFP
                     /translation="MVSKGEELFTGVVPILVELDGDVNGHKFSVSGEGEGDATYGKLTL
                     KFICTTGKLPVPWPTLVTTLTYGVQCFSRYPDHMKQHDFFKSAMPEGYVQERTIFFKDD
                     GNYKTRAEVKFEGDTLVNRIELKGIDFKEDGNILGHKLEYNYNSHNVYIMADKQKNGIK
                     VNFKIRHNIEDGSVQLADHYQQNTPIGDGPVLLPDNHYLSTQSALSKDPNEKRDHMVLL
                     EFVTAAGITLGMDELYK"
     CDS             1498..2214
                     /codon_start=1
                     /product="the original enhanced GFP (Yang et al., 1996)"
                     /label=EGFP
                     /note="mammalian codon-optimized"
                     /translation="MVSKGEELFTGVVPILVELDGDVNGHKFSVSGEGEGDATYGKLTL
                     KFICTTGKLPVPWPTLVTTLTYGVQCFSRYPDHMKQHDFFKSAMPEGYVQERTIFFKDD
                     GNYKTRAEVKFEGDTLVNRIELKGIDFKEDGNILGHKLEYNYNSHNVYIMADKQKNGIK
                     VNFKIRHNIEDGSVQLADHYQQNTPIGDGPVLLPDNHYLSTQSALSKDPNEKRDHMVLL
                     EFVTAAGITLGMDELYK"
     primer_bind     complement(1543..1564)
                     /label=EGFP-N
                     /note="EGFP, reverse primer"
     primer_bind     complement(1804..1823)
                     /label=EXFP-R
                     /note="For distinguishing EGFP variants, reverse primer"
     primer_bind     2151..2172
                     /label=EGFP-C
                     /note="EGFP, forward primer"
     CDS             2638..3312
                     /codon_start=1
                     /product="monomeric derivative of DsRed (Campbell et al.,
                     2002)"
                     /label=mRFP1
                     /note="mammalian codon-optimized"
                     /translation="MASSEDVIKEFMRFKVRMEGSVNGHEFEIEGEGEGRPYEGTQTAK
                     LKVTKGGPLPFAWDILSPQFQYGSKAYVKHPADIPDYLKLSFPEGFKWERVMNFEDGGV
                     VTVTQDSSLQDGEFIYKVKLRGTNFPSDGPVMQKKTMGWEASTERMYPEDGALKGEIKM
                     RLKLKDGGHYDAEVKTTYMAKKPVQLPGAYKTDIKLDITSHNEDYTIVEQYERAEGRHS
                     TGA"
     primer_bind     complement(2768..2786)
                     /label=mCherry-R
                     /note="mCherry, reverse primer"
     primer_bind     3036..3055
                     /label=mCherry-F
                     /note="mCherry, forward primer"
     primer_bind     3230..3253
                     /label=DsRed1-C
                     /note="DsRed1, forward primer"
     polyA_signal    3718..3852
                     /label=SV40 poly(A) signal
                     /note="SV40 polyadenylation signal"
     primer_bind     complement(3742..3761)
                     /label=EBV-rev
                     /note="SV40 polyA terminator, reverse primer"
     primer_bind     3796..3815
                     /label=SV40pA-R
                     /note="SV40 polyA, reverse primer"
     primer_bind     complement(4153..4172)
                     /label=T7
                     /note="T7 promoter, forward primer"
     promoter        complement(4154..4172)
                     /label=T7 promoter
                     /note="promoter for bacteriophage T7 RNA polymerase"
     primer_bind     complement(4182..4199)
                     /label=M13 Forward
                     /note="In lacZ gene. Also called M13-F20 or M13 (-21)
                     Forward"
     primer_bind     complement(4182..4198)
                     /label=M13 fwd
                     /note="common sequencing primer, one of multiple similar
                     variants"
     primer_bind     complement(4191..4213)
                     /label=M13/pUC Forward
                     /note="In lacZ gene"
     primer_bind     4510..4531
                     /label=F1ori-F
                     /note="F1 origin, forward primer"
     promoter        4694..4798
                     /gene="bla"
                     /label=AmpR promoter
     CDS             4799..5659
                     /codon_start=1
                     /gene="bla"
                     /product="beta-lactamase"
                     /label=AmpR
                     /note="confers resistance to ampicillin, carbenicillin, and
                     related antibiotics"
                     /translation="MSIQHFRVALIPFFAAFCLPVFAHPETLVKVKDAEDQLGARVGYI
                     ELDLNSGKILESFRPEERFPMMSTFKVLLCGAVLSRIDAGQEQLGRRIHYSQNDLVEYS
                     PVTEKHLTDGMTVRELCSAAITMSDNTAANLLLTTIGGPKELTAFLHNMGDHVTRLDRW
                     EPELNEAIPNDERDTTMPVAMATTLRKLLTGELLTLASRQQLIDWMEADKVAGPLLRSA
                     LPAGWFIADKSGAGERGSRGIIAALGPDGKPSRIVVIYTTGSQATMDERNRQIAEIGAS
                     LIKHW"
     primer_bind     complement(5017..5036)
                     /label=Amp-R
                     /note="Ampicillin resistance gene, reverse primer"
     rep_origin      5830..6418
                     /direction=RIGHT
                     /label=ori
                     /note="high-copy-number ColE1/pMB1/pBR322/pUC origin of
                     replication"
     primer_bind     6319..6338
                     /label=pBR322ori-F
                     /note="pBR322 origin, forward primer"
     primer_bind     6572..6589
                     /label=L4440
                     /note="L4440 vector, forward primer"
     protein_bind    6706..6727
                     /label=CAP binding site
                     /bound_moiety="E. coli catabolite activator protein"
                     /note="CAP binding activates transcription in the presence
                     of cAMP."
     promoter        6742..6772
                     /label=lac promoter
                     /note="promoter for the E. coli lac operon"
     protein_bind    6780..6796
                     /label=lac operator
                     /bound_moiety="lac repressor encoded by lacI"
                     /note="The lac repressor binds to the lac operator to
                     inhibit transcription in E. coli. This inhibition can be
                     relieved by adding lactose or
                     isopropyl-beta-D-thiogalactopyranoside (IPTG)."
     primer_bind     6785..6807
                     /label=M13/pUC Reverse
                     /note="In lacZ gene"
     primer_bind     6804..6820
                     /label=M13 rev
                     /note="common sequencing primer, one of multiple similar
                     variants"
     primer_bind     6804..6820
                     /label=M13 Reverse
                     /note="In lacZ gene. Also called M13-rev"
ORIGIN
        1 catgattacg ccaagcgcgc aattaaccct cactaaaggg aacaaaagct ggagctccac
       61 cgcggtggcg gccgctctag aactagtgga tctgctgggc ttgctgaagg tagggggtca
      121 agaaccagag gtgtaaagta cttgagtaat tttacttgat tactgtactt aagtattatt
      181 tttggggatt tttactttac ttgagtacaa ttaaaaatca atacttttac ttttacttaa
      241 ttacattttt ttagaaaaaa aagtactttt tactccttac aattttattt acagtcaaaa
      301 agtacttatt ttttggagat cacttgggcc cggctcgagc agggggatca tctaatcaag
      361 cacaaataag gggcgtgtaa cacaaaagcc agcgaccctt tccaatgcaa atcaaacttg
      421 caattctttg ccgtttttat catttaagtg tcggcttaag gtccactatc agatgtaaac
      481 agccttatct aacaaaggta tcattacatt ctgaaattct caggcatgca agctagctta
      541 tgacgcacta gggagtgcca cccttccttt cgccctaact tcgtgataac tcgcgcgttt
      601 cactcaacag ctgcatccgc cctagtgcta ctgggagttg tagtatacaa gacgcttaca
      661 ggctgaatgt tctgtcaaga ccccgcctct agcactttgg gaattctgga cttgatgatg
      721 tcatggttaa tccccgccca gtagaggcgg ctatataaag ggtggttaag gcccggttcg
      781 ctctcttcct caccgggtct gcggcgagtt ctagctgaag cttcctgcag gtcgaccgat
      841 cctgagaact tcagggtgag tttggggacc cttgattgtt ctttcttttt cgctattgta
      901 aaattcatgt tatatggagg gggcaaagtt ttcagggtgt tgtttagaat gggaagatgt
      961 cccttgtatc accatggacc ctcatgataa ttttgtttct ttcactttct actctgttga
     1021 caaccattgt ctcctcttat tttcttttca ttttctgtaa ctttttcgtt aaactttagc
     1081 ttgcatttgt aacgaatttt taaattcact tttgtttatt tgtcagattg taagtacttt
     1141 ctctaatcac ttttttttca aggcaatcag ggtatattat attgtacttc agcacagttt
     1201 tagagaacaa ttgttataat taaatgataa ggtagaatat ttctgcatat aaattctggc
     1261 tggcgtggaa atattcttat tggtagaaac aactacaccc tggtcatcat cctgcctttc
     1321 tctttatggt tacaatgata tacactgttt gagatgagga taaaatactc tgagtccaaa
     1381 ccgggcccct ctgctaacca tgttcatgcc ttcttctctt tcctacagct cctgggcaac
     1441 gtgctggttg ttgtgctgtc tcatcatttt ggcaaagaat tcctcgacgg atccaccatg
     1501 gtgagcaagg gcgaggagct gttcaccggg gtggtgccca tcctggtcga gctggacggc
     1561 gacgtaaacg gccacaagtt cagcgtgtcc ggcgagggcg agggcgatgc cacctacggc
     1621 aagctgaccc tgaagttcat ctgcaccacc ggcaagctgc ccgtgccctg gcccaccctc
     1681 gtgaccaccc tgacctacgg cgtgcagtgc ttcagccgct accccgacca catgaagcag
     1741 cacgacttct tcaagtccgc catgcccgaa ggctacgtcc aggagcgcac catcttcttc
     1801 aaggacgacg gcaactacaa gacccgcgcc gaggtgaagt tcgagggcga caccctggtg
     1861 aaccgcatcg agctgaaggg catcgacttc aaggaggacg gcaacatcct ggggcacaag
     1921 ctggagtaca actacaacag ccacaacgtc tatatcatgg ccgacaagca gaagaacggc
     1981 atcaaggtga acttcaagat ccgccacaac atcgaggacg gcagcgtgca gctcgccgac
     2041 cactaccagc agaacacccc catcggcgac ggccccgtgc tgctgcccga caaccactac
     2101 ctgagcaccc agtccgccct gagcaaagac cccaacgaga agcgcgatca catggtcctg
     2161 ctggagttcg tgaccgccgc cgggatcact ctcggcatgg acgagctgta caagggtggc
     2221 ggtggctcgg gcggtggtgg gtcgggtggc ggcggatcta tcgatgaatt gaattccatg
     2281 ccgtccgaga agaccttcaa acagcgccgg agcttcgaac aaagagtgga agatgtccgg
     2341 ctcatccggg agcagcaccc caccaagatc ccagtgatta tagagcgata caagggtgag
     2401 aagcagctgc ccgtcctgga caagaccaag ttccttgtac ctgatcacgt gaatatgagc
     2461 gaactcatca agataattag aaggcgcctg cagctcaatg ctaaccaagc cttcttcctc
     2521 ctggtgaatg ggcacagcat ggtgagtgtg tccacaccca tctctgaagt gtacgagagc
     2581 gagagagatg aagacggctt cctgtacatg gtctatgcct cccaggagac gttcgggatg
     2641 gcctcctccg aggacgtcat caaggagttc atgcgcttca aggtgcgcat ggagggctcc
     2701 gtgaacggcc acgagttcga gatcgagggc gagggcgagg gccgccccta cgagggcacc
     2761 cagaccgcca agctgaaggt gaccaagggc ggccccctgc ccttcgcctg ggacatcctg
     2821 tcccctcagt tccagtacgg ctccaaggcc tacgtgaagc accccgccga catccccgac
     2881 tacttgaagc tgtccttccc cgagggcttc aagtgggagc gcgtgatgaa cttcgaggac
     2941 ggcggcgtgg tgaccgtgac ccaggactcc tccctgcagg acggcgagtt catctacaag
     3001 gtgaagctgc gcggcaccaa cttcccctcc gacggccccg taatgcagaa gaagaccatg
     3061 ggctgggagg cctccaccga gcggatgtac cccgaggacg gcgccctgaa gggcgagatc
     3121 aagatgaggc tgaagctgaa ggacggcggc cactacgacg ccgaggtcaa gaccacctac
     3181 atggccaaga agcccgtgca gctgcccggc gcctacaaga ccgacatcaa gctggacatc
     3241 acctcccaca acgaggacta caccatcgtg gaacagtacg agcgcgccga gggccgccac
     3301 tccaccggcg ccatcgatga attgaattcc atgccgtccg agaagacctt caaacagcgc
     3361 cggagcttcg aacaaagagt ggaagatgtc cggctcatcc gggagcagca ccccaccaag
     3421 atcccagtga ttatagagcg atacaagggt gagaagcagc tgcccgtcct ggacaagacc
     3481 aagttccttg tacctgatca cgtgaatatg agcgaactca tcaagataat tagaaggcgc
     3541 ctgcagctca atgctaacca agccttcttc ctcctggtga atgggcacag catggtgagt
     3601 gtgtccacac ccatctctga agtgtacgag agcgagagag atgaagacgg cttcctgtac
     3661 atggtctatg cctcccagga gacgttctaa ggatcccccg ggtcgcgaat cgatgatgat
     3721 ccagacatga taagatacat tgatgagttt ggacaaacca caactagaat gcagtgaaaa
     3781 aaatgcttta tttgtgaaat ttgtgatgct attgctttat ttgtaaccat tataagctgc
     3841 aataaacaag ttaacaacaa caattgcatt cattttatgt ttcaggttca gggggaggtg
     3901 tgggaggttt tttaaagcaa gtaaaacctc tacaaatgtg gtatggctga ttatgatcct
     3961 ctagatcaga tctaatactc aagtacaatt ttaatggagt acttttttac ttttactcaa
     4021 gtaagattct agccagatac ttttactttt aattgagtaa aattttccct aagtacttgt
     4081 actttcactt gagtaaaatt tttgagtact ttttacacct ctgtcaagaa ccatatgccg
     4141 gtacccaatt cgccctatag tgagtcgtat tacgcgcgct cactggccgt cgttttacaa
     4201 cgtcgtgact gggaaaaccc tggcgttacc caacttaatc gccttgcagc acatccccct
     4261 ttcgccagct ggcgtaatag cgaagaggcc cgcaccgatc gcccttccca acagttgcgc
     4321 agcctgaatg gcgaatggga cgcgccctnn nnnnnnnnnn nnnnnnnnnn nnnnnnnnnn
     4381 nnnnnnnnnn nnnnnnnnnn nnnnnnnnnn nnnnnnnnnn nnnnnnnnan nnnnnnnnnn
     4441 nnnnnnnnnn nnnnnnnnnn nnnnnnnnnn nnnnnnnncc tttgacgttg gagtccacgt
     4501 tctttaatag tggactcttg ttccaaactg gaacaacact caaccctatc tcggtctatt
     4561 cttttgattt ataagggatt ttgccgattt cggcctattg gttaaaaaat gagctgattt
     4621 aacaaaaatt taacgcgaat tttaacaaaa tattaacgct tacaatttag gtggcacttt
     4681 tcggggaaat gtgcgcggaa cccctatttg tttatttttc taaatacatt caaatatgta
     4741 tccgctcatg agacaataac cctgataaat gcttcaataa tattgaaaaa ggaagagtat
     4801 gagtattcaa catttccgtg tcgcccttat tccctttttt gcggcatttt gccttcctgt
     4861 ttttgctcac ccagaaacgc tggtgaaagt aaaagatgct gaagatcagt tgggtgcacg
     4921 agtgggttac atcgaactgg atctcaacag cggtaagatc cttgagagtt ttcgccccga
     4981 agaacgtttt ccaatgatga gcacttttaa agttctgcta tgtggcgcgg tattatcccg
     5041 tattgacgcc gggcaagagc aactcggtcg ccgcatacac tattctcaga atgacttggt
     5101 tgagtactca ccagtcacag aaaagcatct tacggatggc atgacagtaa gagaattatg
     5161 cagtgctgcc ataaccatga gtgataacac tgcggccaac ttacttctga caacgatcgg
     5221 aggaccgaag gagctaaccg cttttttgca caacatgggg gatcatgtaa ctcgccttga
     5281 tcgttgggaa ccggagctga atgaagccat accaaacgac gagcgtgaca ccacgatgcc
     5341 tgtagcaatg gcaacaacgt tgcgcaaact attaactggc gaactactta ctctagcttc
     5401 ccggcaacaa ttaatagact ggatggaggc ggataaagtt gcaggaccac ttctgcgctc
     5461 ggcccttccg gctggctggt ttattgctga taaatctgga gccggtgagc gtgggtctcg
     5521 cggtatcatt gcagcactgg ggccagatgg taagccctcc cgtatcgtag ttatctacac
     5581 gacggggagt caggcaacta tggatgaacg aaatagacag atcgctgaga taggtgcctc
     5641 actgattaag cattggtaac tgtcagacca agtttactca tatatacttt agattgattt
     5701 aaaacttcat ttttaattta aaaggatcta ggtgaagatc ctttttgata atctcatgac
     5761 caaaatccct taacgtgagt tttcgttcca ctgagcgtca gaccccgtag aaaagatcaa
     5821 aggatcttct tgagatcctt tttttctgcg cgtaatctgc tgcttgcaaa caaaaaaacc
     5881 accgctacca gcggtggttt gtttgccgga tcaagagcta ccaactcttt ttccgaaggt
     5941 aactggcttc agcagagcgc agataccaaa tactgttctt ctagtgtagc cgtagttagg
     6001 ccaccacttc aagaactctg tagcaccgcc tacatacctc gctctgctaa tcctgttacc
     6061 agtggctgct gccagtggcg ataagtcgtg tcttaccggg ttggactcaa gacgatagtt
     6121 accggataag gcgcagcggt cgggctgaac ggggggttcg tgcacacagc ccagcttgga
     6181 gcgaacgacc tacaccgaac tgagatacct acagcgtgag ctatgagaaa gcgccacgct
     6241 tcccgaaggg agaaaggcgg acaggtatcc ggtaagcggc agggtcggaa caggagagcg
     6301 cacgagggag cttccagggg gaaacgcctg gtatctttat agtcctgtcg ggtttcgcca
     6361 cctctgactt gagcgtcgat ttttgtgatg ctcgtcaggg gggcggagcc tatggaaaaa
     6421 cgccagcaac gcggcctttt tacggttcct ggccttttgc tggccttttg ctcacatgtt
     6481 ctttcctgcg ttatcccctg attctgtgga taaccgtatt accgcctttg agtgagctga
     6541 taccgctcgc cgcagccgaa cgaccgagcg cagcgagtca gtgagcgagg aagcggaaga
     6601 gcgcccaata cgcaaaccgc ctctccccgc gcgttggccg attcattaat gcagctggca
     6661 cgacaggttt cccgactgga aagcgggcag tgagcgcaac gcaattaatg tgagttagct
     6721 cactcattag gcaccccagg ctttacactt tatgcttccg gctcgtatgt tgtgtggaat
     6781 tgtgagcgga taacaatttc acacaggaaa cagctatgac
//
