[The description below was written by a language model from this plasmid's Addgene catalogue record and the feature table of its GenBank file.]
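Description:
pT2AL200R150G-EGFP-LC3B-RFP-LC3BΔG is a plasmid for expressing the GFP-LC3-RFP-LC3ΔG autophagic flux probe in zebrafish. It is built on the pT2AL200R150G backbone, which has a pBluescript-like bacterial framework. This includes a high-copy ColE1/pUC origin, an ampicillin resistance gene (bla) with its own promoter, lac promoter/operator remnants, flanking T3 and T7 promoters, and a primer site from an f1 origin region. The backbone name points to a Tol2 transposon vector, but the feature table annotates no transposon arms. The catalogue lists the vector type as unspecified. It also gives a size of 4750 bp, which presumably refers to the backbone alone, since the sequence record is 6820 bp.

The payload is a single open reading frame in which EGFP is fused to rat LC3B (Map1lc3b), followed by mRFP1 and a second LC3B copy lacking the C-terminal glycine (ΔG). Only the EGFP and mRFP1 coding sequences are annotated. The unannotated stretches after each fluorescent protein are consistent with the two LC3B segments. A rabbit β-globin intron lies upstream of EGFP and an SV40 polyadenylation signal lies downstream. The eukaryotic promoter driving the cassette is not annotated or stated in the record.

As the associated publication title indicates, the probe releases its own internal control. Endogenous ATG4 protease cleaves after the glycine of the first LC3B, yielding equimolar EGFP-LC3B and RFP-LC3BΔG. EGFP-LC3B is lipidated, incorporated into autophagosomes and degraded in lysosomes. RFP-LC3BΔG cannot be lipidated and remains cytosolic. The GFP/RFP ratio therefore falls as autophagic flux rises, giving a ratiometric readout in zebrafish.
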