Addgene plasmid #168998: pT2AL200R150G-EGFP-LC3B-RFP-LC3BΔG
Purpose: Expresses GFP-LC3-RFP-LC3ΔG in zebrafish to measure autophagic flux
Depositing lab: Noboru Mizushima. Depositing organization: The University of Tokyo. Publication: An Autophagic Flux Probe that Releases an Internal Control. Kaizuka T, Morishita H, Hama Y, Tsukamoto S, Matsui T, Toyota Y, Kodama A, Ishihara T, Mizushima T, Mizushima N. Mol Cell. 2016 Nov 17;64(4):835-849. doi: 10.1016/j.molcel.2016.09.037. Epub 2016 Nov 3. PubMed 27818143.
Backbone
  Vector backbone: pT2AL200R150G
  Total vector size (bp): 4750
  Vector type: Unspecified
Growth in bacteria
  Bacterial resistance: Ampicillin, 100 μg/mL
  Growth temperature: 37°C
  Growth strain: DH5alpha
  Copy number: High Copy
Gene/Insert
  Gene/Insert name: microtubule-associated protein 1 light chain 3 beta (alt names: Map1lc3b; LC3B)
  Species: R. norvegicus (rat)
  GenBank ID: NM_022867.2
  Entrez Gene: Map1lc3b (a.k.a. LC3B, Map1lc3, Mpl3, zbs559)
  Tag / fusion protein: EGFP (N terminal on insert); mRFP1 (C terminal on insert)
Terms and licenses: Academic/Nonprofit Terms; Industry Terms: Not Available to Industry
How to cite: pT2AL200R150G-EGFP-LC3B-RFP-LC3BΔG was a gift from Noboru Mizushima (Addgene plasmid # 168998 ; http://n2t.net/addgene:168998 ; RRID:Addgene_168998)
